Addgene plasmid #227527: pEPDG1CB0025
Purpose: L0 part - CDS (without STOP codon)
Depositing lab: Nicola Patron. Depositing organization: Earlham Institute. Publication: Biosynthesis and bioactivity of anti-inflammatory triterpenoids in Calendula officinalis. Golubova D, Salmon M, Su H, Tansley C, Kaithakottil GG, Linsmith G, Schudoma C, Swarbreck D, O'Connell MA, Patron NJ. Nat Commun. 2025 Jul 28;16(1):6941. doi: 10.1038/s41467-025-62269-w. PubMed 40721615.
Backbone
  Vector backbone: pTwist Chlor High Copy
  Vector type: Plant Expression
Growth in bacteria
  Bacterial resistance: Chloramphenicol, 25 μg/mL
  Growth temperature: 37°C
  Growth strain: DH5alpha
  Copy number: High Copy
Gene/Insert
  Gene/Insert name: CoACT2 (Calendula officinalis acyltransferase 2)
  Species: Calendula officinalis
  Mutation: BsaI sites removed by silent mutation
  Cloning method: Restriction Enzyme; 5′ cloning site unknown (unknown if destroyed)
Terms and licenses: Academic/Nonprofit Terms; Industry Terms: Not Available to Industry
How to cite: pEPDG1CB0025 was a gift from Nicola Patron (Addgene plasmid # 227527 ; http://n2t.net/addgene:227527 ; RRID:Addgene_227527)
