[The description below was written by a language model from this plasmid's Addgene catalogue record and pLannotate feature annotations shown in this document.]
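Description:
pEPDG1CB0025 is a Level 0 (L0) standard part plasmid for modular Golden Gate-style assembly of plant expression constructs. It is built on the pTwist Chlor High Copy cloning backbone and totals about 3.1 kb. The plasmid is a part donor maintained in E. coli, not a functional expression vector. The feature table shows only bacterial maintenance elements: a high-copy ColE1/pUC-type origin of replication, a chloramphenicol acetyltransferase (cat) gene driven by its native cat promoter and followed by the phage lambda t0 terminator, and a short residual lacZα fragment. No plant promoter, terminator or plant selectable marker is annotated, which fits its role as a single-part carrier.

The payload is the coding sequence of CoACT2, acyltransferase 2 from the pot marigold Calendula officinalis. The annotation software did not label the insert, but it presumably occupies the unannotated region upstream of the origin. The CDS is supplied without a stop codon, so it can be joined in frame to a C-terminal tag or fusion partner during assembly. Internal BsaI recognition sites were removed by silent mutation, which "domesticates" the sequence so that the Type IIS enzyme releases the part intact without changing the encoded protein. The record does not state the flanking cloning sites or fusion overhangs.

In use, the part would be combined with promoter, tag and terminator modules to build transcription units for expression in plants. The associated work concerns the biosynthesis of anti-inflammatory triterpenoids in Calendula, where acyltransferases such as CoACT2 are candidate pathway enzymes.
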