Features (pLannotate 1.2.2; 5 found; start..end, strand, type, name):
   1305..1893    -  rep_origin     ori: high-copy-number ColE1/pMB1/pBR322/pUC origin of replication
   2026..2120    -  terminator     lambda t0 terminator: transcription terminator from phage lambda
   2144..2800    -  CDS            cat: CAT_ECOLX - Experimental evidence at protein level: Swiss-Prot protein existence level 1. This enzyme is an effector of chloramphenicol resistance in bacteria. From Escherichia coli. This protein is used as a marker in many commonly used cloning vectors, such as pACYC184.
   2801..2903    -  promoter       cat promoter: promoter of the E. coli cat gene encoding chloramphenicol acetyltransferase
   2978..3021    -  CDS            lacZα (fragment): LacZα fragment of β-galactosidase; lacZ fragment
>Addgene plasmid #227527 | pEPDG1CB0025 | addgene full sequence | sequence record 454879 | Addgene NGS Result
TAGGTCTCTAATGAATAACCTCATAAAGATATCATTTTATGCAAATATTTCACTTGGATATTGCTTTCTT
GTAGGCAAGATTGTCCCAAAAGGTGTCCCAAGACTCCTTAGCATCCTCCCTGTTGTCATCATCTTCCTCT
CTATCCCTCTCTCATTAACCTCTGTTCACTGCATTGGAGGAGTTTCTTTCTTCATTTCATGGCTTGCAAA
CTTCAAACTCATCCTTTTTGCCTTCGAAAAAGGCCCGCTTTCATCGCCTTCTATCTCACTTATGTGGTTC
TTTGCAATGGCTTGTTTCCCAATCGATGTTACACGATCCAATAAAGGGTTTTCAAACCCGAAAACACCTA
GCAAAAAGGTGTTTAGTTATGGTACAAAGGGCGTACTTCTTACCCTTTTCCTTCGGGTTTATTATAATCA
TGGTGAGGTTATGAACCCAATGTTAGCATGGTGCTTTTTAGGGTTCTCGGTTTACCTAATGCTCGAGCTC
TTGGTCACACTCAGCTCAGGGATTGTACTATTGTTTCTCACGGTTGAGCTAGACCCTCAGTTTGATGAGC
CTTATCTTTCCACGTCCCTGCAAGACTTTTGGGGACGAAGGTGGAACATTATGGTCAACCGGATCCTTCA
TCCGACCATTTACGACCCGATGCTGAAACTATCAGATCGGGTCATTGGTCGGTTGTGGGCTCCGGTTCCA
GCCATTTTGACCACCTTCGCAGTTTCTGGGCTCATGCATGAGCTAATTTTCTTTTACTTCACCCGAGCTT
GGCCTACTTGGGAGGTGATGCTTTTCTTTTGTCTACATGGGGTTTGTTTGGTTATGGAGGTAATGTTTAA
GAAACTTATTAACGTTAAATGGAGTCTACCACGTCAATTAACAGCACCGTTAGTCGTCATATTCGTGTTG
GCAACGTCCTATTGGCTGTTTCTCCCCGAATTACTGAGGTGTAAAATGCTTGAAAGAGCGTTTCAAGAGT
ACGAGGCGGTTAGCAAGTTAGCAATGTATGTTATTCGAAGCCCCCTAATAATTTCGAAGTATAACGGTTC
GAGAGACCTAAGGCTAGGTGGAGGCTCAGTGATGATAAGTCTGCGATGGTGGATGCATGTGTCATGGTCA
TAGCTGTTTCCTGTGTGAAATTGTTATCCGCTCAGAGGGCACAATCCTATTCCGCGCTATCCGACAATCT
CCAAGACATTAGGTGGAGTTCAGTTCGGCGTATGGCATATGTCGCTGGAAAGAACATGTGAGCAAAAGGC
CAGCAAAAGGCCAGGAACCGTAAAAAGGCCGCGTTGCTGGCGTTTTTCCATAGGCTCCGCCCCCCTGACG
AGCATCACAAAAATCGACGCTCAAGTCAGAGGTGGCGAAACCCGACAGGACTATAAAGATACCAGGCGTT
TCCCCCTGGAAGCTCCCTCGTGCGCTCTCCTGTTCCGACCCTGCCGCTTACCGGATACCTGTCCGCCTTT
CTCCCTTCGGGAAGCGTGGCGCTTTCTCATAGCTCACGCTGTAGGTATCTCAGTTCGGTGTAGGTCGTTC
GCTCCAAGCTGGGCTGTGTGCACGAACCCCCCGTTCAGCCCGACCGCTGCGCCTTATCCGGTAACTATCG
TCTTGAGTCCAACCCGGTAAGACACGACTTATCGCCACTGGCAGCAGCCACTGGTAACAGGATTAGCAGA
GCGAGGTATGTAGGCGGTGCTACAGAGTTCTTGAAGTGGTGGCCTAACTACGGCTACACTAGAAGAACAG
TATTTGGTATCTGCGCTCTGCTGAAGCCAGTTACCTTCGGAAAAAGAGTTGGTAGCTCTTGATCCGGCAA
ACAAACCACCGCTGGTAGCGGTGGTTTTTTTGTTTGCAAGCAGCAGATTACGCGCAGAAAAAAAGGATCT
CAAGAAGATCCTTTGATCTTTTCTACGGGGTCTGACGCTCTATTCAACAAAGCCGCCGTCCCGTCAAGTC
AGCGTAAATGGGTAGGGGGCTTCAAATCGTCCCCCCATACGATATAAGTTGTTACTAGTGCTTGGATTCT
CACCAATAAAAAACGCCCGGCGGCAACCGAGCGTTCTGAACAAATCCAGATGGAGTTCTGAGGTCATTAC
TGGATCTATCAACAGGAGTCCAAGCGAGCTCGATATCAAATTACGCCCCGCCCTGCCACTCATCGCAGTA
CTGTTGTAATTCATTAAGCATTCTGCCGACATGGAAGCCATCACAAACGGCATGATGAACCTGAATCGCC
AGCGGCATCAGCACCTTGTCGCCTTGCGTATAATATTTGCCCATGGTGAAAACGGGGGCGAAGAAGTTGT
CCATATTGGCCACGTTTAAATCAAAACTGGTGAAACTCACCCAGGGATTGGCTGAGACGAAAAACATATT
CTCAATAAACCCTTTAGGGAAATAGGCCAGGTTTTCACCGTAACACGCCACATCTTGCGAATATATGTGT
AGAAACTGCCGGAAATCGTCGTGGTATTCACTCCAGAGCGATGAAAACGTTTCAGTTTGCTCATGGAAAA
CGGTGTAACAAGGGTGAACACTATCCCATATCACCAGCTCACCGTCTTTCATTGCCATACGAAATTCCGG
ATGAGCATTCATCAGGCGGGCAAGAATGTGAATAAAGGCCGGATAAAACTTGTGCTTATTTTTCTTTACG
GTCTTTAAAAAGGCCGTAATATCCAGCTGAACGGTCTGGTTATAGGTACATTGAGCAACTGACTGAAATG
CCTCAAAATGTTCTTTACGATGCCATTGGGATATATCAACGGTGGTATATCCAGTGATTTTTTTCTCCAT
TTTAGCTTCCTTAGCTCCTGAAAATCTCGATAACTCAAAAAATACGCCCGGTAGTGATCTTATTTCATTA
TGGTGAAAGTTGGAACCTCTTACGTGCCGATCAACGTCTCATTGATACCTGAAACAAAACCCATCGTACG
GCCAAGGAAGTCTCCAATAACTGTGATCCACCACAAGCGCCAGGGTTTTCCCAGTCACGACGTTGTAAAA
CGACGGCCAGTCATGCATAATCCGCACGCATCTGGAATAAGGAAGTGCCATTCCGCCTGACCT
